>Addgene plasmid #195579 | pCMV_NOPLight-ctr | addgene full sequence | sequence record 386293 | Addgene NGS Result
GTGATGCGGTTTTGGCAGTACATCAATGGGCGTGGATAGCGGTTTGACTCACGGGGATTTCCAAGTCTCC
ACCCCATTGACGTCAATGGGAGTTTGTTTTGGCACCAAAATCAACGGGACTTTCCAAAATGTCGTAACAA
CTCCGCCCCATTGACGCAAATGGGCGGTAGGCGTGTACGGTGGGAGGTCTATATAAGCAGAGCTGGTTTA
GTGAACCGTCAGATCCGCTAGCGCTACCGGACTCAGATCTCGAGCTCAAGCTTGGATCCGGTACCTGCGC
GCCATGAAGACGATCATCGCCCTGAGCTACATCTTCTGCCTGGTGTTCGCCGACTACAAGGACGATGATG
ACGCCATGGAGCCACTTTTTCCGGCTCCCTTTTGGGAAGTTATCTATGGGTCTCACCTCCAGGGGAATTT
GAGTCTTCTTAGCCCGAACCATTCTCTGCTGCCTCCACACCTTTTGCTGAACGCGTCACACGGTGCCTTT
CTTCCGCTCGGTCTTAAGGTAACCATTGTTGGACTCTATCTTGCTGTGTGCGTTGGAGGCTTGCTGGGGA
ATTGTCTTGTCATGTATGTGATCTTGCGACATACCAAGATGAAGACTGCTACAAATATATACATATTTAA
TCTGGCACTTGCTGATACTCTTGTGTTGCTCACGCTGCCCTTTCAAGGGACTGCAATACTCCTTGGGTTC
TGGCCGTTCGGTAATGCACTCTGCAAAACCGTGATCGCAATTGCATATTACAATATGTTTACGTCAACGT
TTACTCTTACCGCTATGAGTGTGGATCGGTACGTCGCTATTTGTCACCCTAAACGAGCGCTGGATGTTCG
AACCAGTTCAAAAGCACAGGCCGTCAATGTAGCTATCTGGGCACTTGCAAGTGTGGTCGGTGTGCCTGTG
GCGATTATGGGGTCTGCGCAAGTAGAAGACGAAGAGATTGAGTGCTTGGTTGAGATCCCTACACCCCAGG
ACTATTGGGGACCCGTATTCGCAATTTGTATTTTTCTCTTTTCTTTTATTGTCCCCGTTCTGGTAATTTC
TGTCTGTTATAGTCTCATGATACGCCGCCTGAGGGGGGTGCGCATAGCCCAGAAGAATAGCTCTCTCATC
AACGTATATATAAAAGCCGATAAACAAAAGAATGGCATTAAGGCGAATTTCAAGATTAGGCACAATATAG
AAGACGGAGGTGTTCAACTTGCGTACCATTATCAGCAGAATACCCCGATTGGGGATGGTCCTGTGCTTCT
TCCCGACAATCACTATCTGAGCGTACAGAGCAAACTCTCCAAGGACCCGAACGAGAAACGGGATCACATG
GTGCTGTTGGAATTTGTAACGGCAGCGGGGATTACTCTGGGCATGGACGAATTGTATAAAGGAGGCACGG
GGGGTTCAATGGTTAGTAAAGGAGAGGAACTTTTTACAGGCGTCGTCCCGATTTTGGTAGAATTGGATGG
CGATGTAAACGGGCATAAATTTAGTGTATCCGGCGAGGGAGAGGGAGATGCTACCTACGGGAAGCTCACC
CTGAAATTCATCTGCACGACAGGTAAATTGCCTGTTCCGTGGCCGACTTTGGTGACGACTCTGACCTATG
GTGTCCAGTGTTTCTCTCGGTATCCAGACCATATGAAGCAGCATGACTTCTTCAAGAGCGCGATGCCAGA
GGGTTACATTCAAGAAAGGACTATATTCTTTAAAGATGACGGCAATTACAAGACTCGCGCTGAAGTTAAA
TTCGAAGGTGATACATTGGTAAACCGAATAGAACTTAAGGGTATAGACTTCAAAGAAGATGGAAATATAC
TGGGCCACAAACTTGAGTACAACAACCACGATCAGAAGGACAGAAATTTGCGACGGATCACGCGGCTCGT
GCTCGTTGTGGTTGCTGTTTTTGTTGGTTGTTGGACCCCGGTTCAGGTCTTTGTGTTGGCCCAAGGTCTC
GGGGTACAACCCAGCTCAGAAACAGCTGTCGCGATATTGAGGTTTTGTACGGCGCTTGGATACGTCAACT
CATGCTTGAACCCTATACTGTACGCTTTCCTCGACGAAAACTTTAAAAGGTGTTTTCGAGACTTCTGCTT
CCCGTTGAAGATGCGAATGGAGAGACAGGCCACTGCGAGAGTGCGGAATACGGTACAGGACCCGGCGGCC
CTCCGAGACATCGACGGAATGAACAAGCCTGTATAATGTACAGCGGCCGCGACTCTAGATCATAATCAGC
CATACCACATTTGTAGAGGTTTTACTTGCTTTAAAAAACCTCCCACACCTCCCCCTGAACCTGAAACATA
AAATGAATGCAATTGTTGTTGTTAACTTGTTTATTGCAGCTTATAATGGTTACAAATAAAGCAATAGCAT
CACAAATTTCACAAATAAAGCATTTTTTTCACTGCATTCTAGTTGTGGTTTGTCCAAACTCATCAATGTA
TCTTAAGGCGTAAATTGTAAGCGTTAATATTTTGTTAAAATTCGCGTTAAATTTTTGTTAAATCAGCTCA
TTTTTTAACCAATAGGCCGAAATCGGCAAAATCCCTTATAAATCAAAAGAATAGACCGAGATAGGGT
[37 nt withheld, positions 2588-2624]
AAAGAACGTGGACTCCAACGTCAAAGG
[49 nt withheld, positions 2652-2700]
T
[91 nt withheld, positions 2702-2792]
G
[124 nt withheld, positions 2794-2917]
CAGGTGGCACTTTTCGGGGAAATGTGCGCGGAACCCCTATTTGTTTATTTTTCTAAATACATTCAAATAT
GTATCCGCTCATGAGACAATAACCCTGATAAATGCTTCAATAATATTGAAAAAGGAAGAGTCCTGAGGCG
GAAAGAACCAGCTGTGGAATGTGTGTCAGTTAGGGTGTGGAAAGTCCCCAGGCTCCCCAGCAGGCAGAAG
TATGCAAAGCATGCATCTCAATTAGTCAGCAACCAGGTGTGGAAAGTCCCCAGGCTCCCCAGCAGGCAGA
AGTATGCAAAGCATGCATCTCAATTAGTCAGCAACCATAGTCCCGCCCCTAACTCCGCCCATCCCGCCCC
TAACTCCGCCCAGTTCCGCCCATTCTCCGCCCCATGGCTGACTAATTTTTTTTATTTATGCAGAGGCCGA
GGCCGCCTCGGCCTCTGAGCTATTCCAGAAGTAGTGAGGAGGCTTTTTTGGAGGCCTAGGCTTTTGCAAA
GATCGATCAAGAGACAGGATGAGGATCGTTTCGCATGATTGAACAAGATGGATTGCACGCAGGTTCTCCG
GCCGCTTGGGTGGAGAGGCTATTCGGCTATGACTGGGCACAACAGACAATCGGCTGCTCTGATGCCGCCG
TGTTCCGGCTGTCAGCGCAGGGGCGCCCGGTTCTTTTTGTCAAGACCGACCTGTCCGGTGCCCTGAATGA
ACTGCAAGACGAGGCAGCGCGGCTATCGTGGCTGGCCACGACGGGCGTTCCTTGCGCAGCTGTGCTCGAC
GTTGTCACTGAAGCGGGAAGGGACTGGCTGCTATTGGGCGAAGTGCCGGGGCAGGATCTCCTGTCATCTC
ACCTTGCTCCTGCCGAGAAAGTATCCATCATGGCTGATGCAATGCGGCGGCTGCATACGCTTGATCCGGC
TACCTGCCCATTCGACCACCAAGCGAAACATCGCATCGAGCGAGCACGTACTCGGATGGAAGCCGGTCTT
GTCGATCAGGATGATCTGGACGAAGAGCATCAGGGGCTCGCGCCAGCCGAACTGTTCGCCAGGCTCAAGG
CGAGCATGCCCGACGGCGAGGATCTCGTCGTGACCCATGGCGATGCCTGCTTGCCGAATATCATGGTGGA
AAATGGCCGCTTTTCTGGATTCATCGACTGTGGCCGGCTGGGTGTGGCGGACCGCTATCAGGACATAGCG
TTGGCTACCCGTGATATTGCTGAAGAGCTTGGCGGCGAATGGGCTGACCGCTTCCTCGTGCTTTACGGTA
TCGCCGCTCCCGATTCGCAGCGCATCGCCTTCTATCGCCTTCTTGACGAGTTCTTCTGAGCGGGACTCTG
GGGTTCGAAATGACCGACCAAGCGACGCCCAACCTGCCATCACGAGATTTCGATTCCACCGCCGCCTTCT
ATGAAAGGTTGGGCTTCGGAATCGTTTTCCGGGACGCCGGCTGGATGATCCTCCAGCGCGGGGATCTCAT
GCTGGAGTTCTTCGCCCACCCTAGGGGGAGGCTAACTGAAACACGGAAGGAGACAATACCGGAAGGAACC
CGCGCTATGACGGCAATAAAAAGACAGAATAAAACGCACGGTGTTGGGTCGTTTGTTCATAAACGCGGGG
TTCGGTCCCAGGGCTGGCACTCTGTCGATACCCCACCGAGACCCCATTGGGGCCAATACGCCCGCGTTTC
TTCCTTTTCCCCACCCCACCCCCCAAGTTCGGGTGAAGGCCCAGGGCTCGCAGCCAACGTCGGGGCGGCA
GGCCCTGCCATAGCCTCAGGTTACTCATATATACTTTAGATTGATTTAAAACTTCATTTTTAATTTAAAA
GGATCTAGGTGAAGATCCTTTTTGATAATCTCATGACCAAAATCCCTTAACGTGAGTTTTCGTTCCACTG
AGCGTCAGACCCCGTAGAAAAGATCAAAGGATCTTCTTGAGATCCTTTTTTTCTGCGCGTAATCTGCTGC
TTGCAAACAAAAAAACCACCGCTACCAGCGGTGGTTTGTTTGCCGGATCAAGAGCTACCAACTCTTTTTC
CGAAGGTAACTGGCTTCAGCAGAGCGCAGATACCAAATACTGTTCTTCTAGTGTAGCCGTAGTTAGGCCA
CCACTTCAAGAACTCTGTAGCACCGCCTACATACCTCGCTCTGCTAATCCTGTTACCAGTGGCTGCTGCC
AGTGGCGATAAGTCGTGTCTTACCGGGTTGGACTCAAGACGATAGTTACCGGATAAGGCGCAGCGGTCGG
GCTGAACGGGGGGTTCGTGCACACAGCCCAGCTTGGAGCGAACGACCTACACCGAACTGAGATACCTACA
GCGTGAGCTATGAGAAAGCGCCACGCTTCCCGAAGGGAGAAAGGCGGACAGGTATCCGGTAAGCGGCAGG
GTCGGAACAGGAGAGCGCACGAGGGAGCTTCCAGGGGGAAACGCCTGGTATCTTTATAGTCCTGTCGGGT
TTCGCCACCTCTGACTTGAGCGTCGATTTTTGTGATGCTCGTCAGGGGGGCGGAGCCTATGGAAAAACGC
CAGCAACGCGGCCTTTTTACGGTTCCTGGCCTTTTGCTGGCCTTTTGCTCACATGTTCTTTCCTGCGTTA
TCCCCTGATTCTGTGGATAACCGTATTACCGCCATGCATTAGTTATTAATAGTAATCAATTACGGGGTCA
TTAGTTCATAGCCCATATATGGAGTTCCGCGTTACATAACTTACGGTAAATGGCCCGCCTGGCTGACCGC
CCAACGACCCCCGCCCATTGACGTCAATAATGACGTATGTTCCCATAGTAACGCCAATAGGGACTTTCCA
TTGACGTCAATGGGTGGAGTATTTACGGTAAACTGCCCACTTGGCAGTACATCAAGTGTATCATATGCCA
AGTACGCCCCCTATTGACGTCAATGACGGTAAATGGCCCGCCTGGCATTATGCCCAGTACATGACCTTAT
GGGACTTTCCTACTTGGCAGTACATCTACGTATTAGTCATCGCTATTACCATG
Features (pLannotate 1.2.2; 17 found; start..end, strand, type, name):
      1..204     +  promoter       CMV promoter: human cytomegalovirus (CMV) immediate early promoter
    227..263     +  misc_feature   MCS (fragment): multiple cloning site
    332..352     +  CDS            3xFLAG (fragment): three tandem FLAG® epitope tags
    356..1096    +  CDS            OPRL1 (fragment): OPRX_HUMAN - Also known as OOR, ORL1. Experimental evidence at protein level: Swiss-Prot protein existence level 1. G-protein coupled opioid receptor that functions as receptor for the endogenous neuropeptide nociceptin. Ligand binding causes a conformation change that triggers signaling via guanine nucleotide- binding proteins (G proteins) and modulates the activity of down-stream effectors. Signaling via G proteins mediates inhibition of adenylate cyclase activity and calcium channel activity. Arrestins modulate signaling via G proteins and mediate the activation of alternative signaling pat
   1109..1843    +  CDS            cEGFP: cEGFP is a basic (constitutively fluorescent) green fluorescent protein published in 2008, derived from Aequorea victoria.
   1871..1948    +  CDS            OPRD1 (fragment): OPRD_PIG - Experimental evidence at protein level: Swiss-Prot protein existence level 1. G-protein coupled receptor that functions as receptor for endogenous enkephalins and for a subset of other opioids. Ligand binding causes a conformation change that triggers signaling via guanine nucleotide-binding proteins (G proteins) and modulates the activity of down-stream effectors, such as adenylate cyclase. Signaling leads to the inhibition of adenylate cyclase activity. Inhibits neurotransmitter release by reducing calcium ion currents and increasing potassium ion conductance. Plays a role in the
   2228..2311    +  CDS            large T antigen (fragment): large T antigen from SV40 (simian virus 40)
   2334..2455    +  polyA_signal   SV40 poly(A) signal: SV40 polyadenylation signal
   2489..2917    -  rep_origin     f1 ori (sequence partly withheld): f1 bacteriophage origin of replication; arrow indicates direction of (+) strand synthesis
   2944..3048    +  promoter       AmpR promoter: bla
   3050..3407    +  promoter       SV40 promoter: SV40 enhancer and early promoter
   3442..4236    +  CDS            NeoR/KanR: aminoglycoside phosphotransferase from Tn5; aph(3')-II (or nptII); confers resistance to neomycin, kanamycin, and G418 (Geneticin®)
   4257..4409    +  CDS            ble (fragment): BLE_KLEPN - Experimental evidence at protein level: Swiss-Prot protein existence level 1. Binding protein with a strong affinity to the bleomycin family of antibiotics. Binds to CL990; an antimitotic-antibiotic compound. From Klebsiella pneumoniae.
   4468..4515    +  polyA_signal   HSV TK poly(A) signal: herpes simplex virus thymidine kinase polyadenylation signal (Cole and Stacy, 1985)
   4606..4622    -  polyA_signal   bGH poly(A) signal (fragment): bovine growth hormone polyadenylation signal
   4844..5432    +  rep_origin     ori: high-copy-number ColE1/pMB1/pBR322/pUC origin of replication
   5607..5910    +  enhancer       CMV enhancer: human cytomegalovirus immediate early enhancer
