[The description below was written by a language model from this plasmid's Addgene catalogue record and pLannotate feature annotations shown in this document.]
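Description:
pCMV_NOPLight-ctr is a mammalian expression plasmid of about 5.9 kb, built on a pCMV backbone, that expresses NOPLight-ctr, the control version of a genetically encoded fluorescent sensor for the neuropeptide nociceptin. It is propagated in E. coli through a high-copy ColE1/pUC-type origin and selected with kanamycin. The resistance gene is the Tn5 NeoR/KanR aminoglycoside phosphotransferase. It sits downstream of tandem bacterial (AmpR) and SV40 early promoters and is followed by an HSV TK polyadenylation signal, so the same cassette could also support G418 selection in mammalian cells. An f1 origin is also present.

The roughly 1.9 kb insert was cloned between HindIII and NotI sites, downstream of the CMV enhancer/promoter and upstream of an SV40 poly(A) signal. The annotation shows a short FLAG-type epitope fragment at the N-terminus, followed by sequence from the human nociceptin receptor OPRL1. This is followed by a GFP-derived module annotated as cEGFP and then a further stretch of opioid receptor-like sequence. The annotation tool matched that last stretch to a delta opioid receptor homologue, but it most likely represents the remaining part of the receptor scaffold. This layout fits a sensor design in which a fluorescent protein is inserted within a G-protein coupled receptor, so that ligand-induced conformational change alters fluorescence. The control variant carries the D110A and D130A substitutions. The record does not state their effect, though in a control sensor such changes would be expected to abolish the ligand response. The plasmid is used for transient expression in cultured mammalian cells, as a negative control run alongside the functional NOPLight sensor to separate genuine nociceptin-dependent signals from nonspecific fluorescence changes.
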