Addgene plasmid #195579: pCMV_NOPLight-ctr
Purpose: Expresses the control sensor NOPLight-ctr in mammalian cells
Depositing lab: Tommaso Patriarchi. Publication: Development of a genetically encoded sensor for probing endogenous nociceptin opioid peptide release. Zhou X, Stine C, Prada PO, Fusca D, Assoumou K, Dernic J, Bhat MA, Achanta AS, Johnson JC, Pasqualini AL, Jadhav S, Bauder CA, Steuernagel L, Ravotto L, Benke D, Weber B, Suko A, Palmiter RD, Stoeber M, Kloppenburg P, Bruning JC, Bruchas MR, Patriarchi T. Nat Commun. 2024 Jun 25;15(1):5353. doi: 10.1038/s41467-024-49712-0. PubMed 38918403.
Backbone
  Vector backbone: pCMV
  Backbone size w/o insert (bp): 3986
  Total vector size (bp): 5909
  Vector type: Mammalian Expression
Growth in bacteria
  Bacterial resistance: Kanamycin, 50 μg/mL
  Growth temperature: 37°C
  Growth strain: DH5alpha
  Copy number: Unknown
Gene/Insert
  Gene/Insert name: NOPLight-ctr
  Species: H. sapiens (human), Synthetic
  Insert size (bp): 1923
  Mutation: D110A, D130A
  Promoter: CMV
  Cloning method: Restriction Enzyme; 5′ cloning site HindIII (not destroyed); 3′ cloning site NotI (not destroyed)
  Sequencing primers: 5′ ttccaaaatgtcgtaacaactccgcc; 3′ ttgctttatttgtaaccattataagctgc
Terms and licenses: Academic/Nonprofit Terms; Industry Terms: Not Available to Industry
Depositor comments: See https://www.biorxiv.org/content/10.1101/2023.05.26.542102v2 for bioRxiv preprint.
How to cite: pCMV_NOPLight-ctr was a gift from Tommaso Patriarchi (Addgene plasmid # 195579 ; http://n2t.net/addgene:195579 ; RRID:Addgene_195579)
