>Addgene plasmid #195579 | pCMV_NOPLight-ctr | depositor partial sequence | sequence record 379459 | pCMV_NOPLight-ctr sequence 1923 bps
ATGAAGACGATCATCGCCCTGAGCTACATCTTCTGCCTGGTGTTCGCCGACTACAAGGACGATGATGACG
CCATGGAGCCACTTTTTCCGGCTCCCTTTTGGGAAGTTATCTATGGGTCTCACCTCCAGGGGAATTTGAG
TCTTCTTAGCCCGAACCATTCTCTGCTGCCTCCACACCTTTTGCTGAACGCGTCACACGGTGCCTTTCTT
CCGCTCGGTCTTAAGGTAACCATTGTTGGACTCTATCTTGCTGTGTGCGTTGGAGGCTTGCTGGGGAATT
GTCTTGTCATGTATGTGATCTTGCGACATACCAAGATGAAGACTGCTACAAATATATACATATTTAATCT
GGCACTTGCTGATACTCTTGTGTTGCTCACGCTGCCCTTTCAAGGGACTGCTATACTCCTTGGGTTCTGG
CCGTTCGGTAATGCACTCTGCAAAACCGTGATCGCAATTGCTTATTACAATATGTTTACGTCAACGTTTA
CTCTTACCGCTATGAGTGTGGATCGGTACGTCGCTATTTGTCACCCTAAACGAGCGCTGGATGTTCGAAC
CAGTTCAAAAGCACAGGCCGTCAATGTAGCTATCTGGGCACTTGCAAGTGTGGTCGGTGTGCCTGTGGCG
ATTATGGGGTCTGCGCAAGTAGAAGACGAAGAGATTGAGTGCTTGGTTGAGATCCCTACACCCCAGGACT
ATTGGGGACCCGTATTCGCAATTTGTATTTTTCTCTTTTCTTTTATTGTCCCCGTTCTGGTAATTTCTGT
CTGTTATAGTCTCATGATACGCCGCCTGAGGGGGGTGCGCATAGCCCAGAAGAATAGCTCTCTCATCAAC
GTATATATAAAAGCCGATAAACAAAAGAATGGCATTAAGGCGAATTTCAAGATTAGGCACAATATAGAAG
ACGGAGGTGTTCAACTTGCGTACCATTATCAGCAGAATACCCCGATTGGGGATGGTCCTGTGCTTCTTCC
CGACAATCACTATCTGAGCGTACAGAGCAAACTCTCCAAGGACCCGAACGAGAAACGGGATCACATGGTG
CTGTTGGAATTTGTAACGGCAGCGGGGATTACTCTGGGCATGGACGAATTGTATAAAGGAGGCACGGGGG
GTTCAATGGTTAGTAAAGGAGAGGAACTTTTTACAGGCGTCGTCCCGATTTTGGTAGAATTGGATGGCGA
TGTAAACGGGCATAAATTTAGTGTATCCGGCGAGGGAGAGGGAGATGCTACCTACGGGAAGCTCACCCTG
AAATTCATCTGCACGACAGGTAAATTGCCTGTTCCGTGGCCGACTTTGGTGACGACTCTGACCTATGGTG
TCCAGTGTTTCTCTCGGTATCCAGACCATATGAAGCAGCATGACTTCTTCAAGAGCGCGATGCCAGAGGG
TTACATTCAAGAAAGGACTATATTCTTTAAAGATGACGGCAATTACAAGACTCGCGCTGAAGTTAAATTC
GAAGGTGATACATTGGTAAACCGAATAGAACTTAAGGGTATAGACTTCAAAGAAGATGGAAATATACTGG
GCCACAAACTTGAGTACAACAACCACGATCAGAAGGACAGAAATTTGCGACGGATCACGCGGCTCGTGCT
CGTTGTGGTTGCTGTTTTTGTTGGTTGTTGGACCCCGGTTCAGGTCTTTGTGTTGGCCCAAGGTCTCGGG
GTACAACCCAGCTCAGAAACAGCTGTCGCGATATTGAGGTTTTGTACGGCGCTTGGATACGTCAACTCAT
GCTTGAACCCTATACTGTACGCTTTCCTCGACGAAAACTTTAAAAGGTGTTTTCGAGACTTCTGCTTCCC
GTTGAAGATGCGAATGGAGAGACAGGCCACTGCGAGAGTGCGGAATACGGTACAGGACCCGGCGGCCCTC
CGAGACATCGACGGAATGAACAAGCCTGTATAA
